Addgene plasmid #43033: I-CACG
Depositing lab: Chad Cowan & Kiran Musunuru. Depositing organization: Harvard University. Publication: A TALEN Genome-Editing System for Generating Human Stem Cell-Based Disease Models. Ding Q, Lee YK, Schaefer EA, Peters DT, Veres A, Kim K, Kuperwasser N, Motola DL, Meissner TB, Hendriks WT, Trevisan M, Gupta RM, Moisan A, Banks E, Friesen M, Schinzel RT, Xia F, Tang A, Xia Y, Figueroa E, Wann A, Ahfeldt T, Daheron L, Zhang F, Rubin LL, Peng LF, Chung RT, Musunuru K, Cowan CA. Cell Stem Cell. 2012 Dec 12. pii: S1934-5909(12)00645-5. doi: 10.1016/j.stem.2012.11.011. PubMed 23246482.
Backbone
  Vector backbone: pCRII-TOPO
  Backbone manufacturer: Invitrogen
  Backbone size w/o insert (bp): 3973
  Vector type: Bacterial Cloning
Growth in bacteria
  Bacterial resistance: Ampicillin and Kanamycin, 100 & 50 μg/mL
  Growth temperature: 37°C
  Growth strain: Top10
  Copy number: High Copy
Gene/Insert
  Gene/Insert name: I-CACG
  Species: Synthetic
  Insert size (bp): 424
  Cloning method: TOPO Cloning
  Sequencing primers: 5′ T7; 3′ M13-rev
Terms and licenses: Academic/Nonprofit Terms; Industry Terms: Not Available to Industry
How to cite: I-CACG was a gift from Chad Cowan & Kiran Musunuru (Addgene plasmid # 43033 ; http://n2t.net/addgene:43033 ; RRID:Addgene_43033)
