[The description below was written by a language model from this plasmid's Addgene catalogue record.]
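Description:
I-CACG is a bacterial cloning plasmid built on the commercial pCRII-TOPO backbone (about 4 kb without insert), into which a 424 bp synthetic fragment was placed by TOPO cloning. It is a high-copy plasmid propagated in E. coli and carries both ampicillin and kanamycin resistance, as is standard for this backbone, so either or both drugs can be used for selection. The insert is flanked by T7 and M13-reverse priming sites, which the record lists for sequence verification. No feature table is provided, so the origin of replication and other backbone elements are not itemised. No expression in any host other than bacteria is indicated, and the vector is catalogued purely as a cloning construct.

The record describes the insert only by its name and as synthetic. It comes from a plasmid collection associated with a TALEN genome-editing system developed for making human stem cell-based disease models. In that context, the name and the insert length suggest a pre-assembled block of four TALE repeat modules recognising the bases C, A, C and G. The "I" probably denotes the block's position in the ordered assembly of a full TALE DNA-binding array. This interpretation is an inference rather than something stated in the fields. Plasmids of this kind typically serve as a library of building blocks: the multimer fragments are excised or amplified and joined in a defined order into a destination vector to create a custom nuclease. The record does not state the flanking restriction or assembly sites, the repeat variable diresidues used, or the destination vector.
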