>Addgene plasmid #43033 | I-CACG | depositor partial sequence | sequence record 58298 | I-CACG sequence 424 bps
CGTCTCCTGACCCCAGAGCAGGTCGTGGCGATCGCAAGCCACGACGGAGGAAAGCAAGCCTTGGAAACAG
TACAGAGGCTGTTGCCTGTGCTGTGCCAAGCGCACGGACTCACCCCAGAGCAGGTCGTGGCAATCGCCTC
CAACATTGGCGGGAAACAGGCACTCGAGACTGTCCAGCGCCTGCTTCCCGTGCTGTGCCAAGCGCACGGC
CTCACCCCAGAGCAGGTCGTGGCGATCGCAAGCCACGACGGAGGAAAGCAAGCCTTGGAAACAGTACAGA
GGCTGTTGCCTGTGCTGTGCCAAGCGCACGGATTAACCCCAGAGCAGGTCGTGGCAATCGCGAGCAATAA
CGGCGGAAAACAGGCTTTGGAAACGGTGCAGAGGCTCCTTCCAGTGCTGTGCCAAGCGCACGGCTTAAGA
GACG
