>Addgene plasmid #43033 | I-CACG | addgene partial sequence | sequence record 59929 | M13-F20 5'-TGTAAAACGACGGCCAGT-3'
CTATAGGGCGAATTGGGCCCTCTAGATGCATGCTCGAGCGGCCGCCAGTGTGATGGATATCTGCAGAATT
CGCCCTTATATAGATGCCGTCCTAGCGCGTCTCCTGACCCCAGAGCAGGTCGTGGCGATCGCAAGCCACG
ACGGAGGAAAGCAAGCCTTGGAAACAGTACAGAGGCTGTTGCCTGTGCTGTGCCAAGCGCACGGACTCAC
CCCAGAGCAGGTCGTGGCAATCGCCTCCAACATTGGCGGGAAACAGGCACTCGAGACTGTCCAGCGCCTG
CTTCCCGTGCTGTGCCAAGCGCACGGCCTCACCCCAGAGCAGGTCGTGGCGATCGCAAGCCACGACGGAG
GAAAGCAAGCCTTGGAAACAGTACAGAGGCTGTTGCCTGTGCTGTGCCAAGCGCACGGATTAACCCCAGA
GCAGGTCGTGGCAATCGCGAGCAATAACGGCGGAAAACAGGCTTTGGAAACGGTGCAGAGGCTCCTTCCA
GTGCTGTGCCAAGCGCACGGCTTAAGAGACGTGGGCACAGGAAAGATACTTAAGGGCGAATTCCAGCACA
CTGGCGGCCGTTACTAGTGGATCCGAGCTCGGTACCAAGCTTGGCGTAATCATGGTCATAGCTGTTTCCT
GTGTGAAATTGTTATCCGCTCACAATTCCACACAACATACGAGCCGGAAGCATAAAGTGTAAAGCCTGGG
GTGCCTAATGAGTGAGCTAACTCACATTAATTGCGTTGCGCTCACTGCCCGCTTTCCAGTCGGGAAACCT
GTCGTGCCAGCTGCATTAATGAATCGGCCAACGCGCGGGGAGAGGCGGTTTGCGTATTGGGCGCTCTTCC
GCTTCCTCGCTCACTGACTCGCT
